Addgene plasmid #139796: pET19b_4CL:P3S
Purpose: expression of biosynthetic enzyme 4CL in fusion with CC segment P3S
Depositing lab: Roman Jerala. Depositing organization: National Institute of Chemistry. Publication: Metabolic enzyme clustering by coiled coils improves the biosynthesis of resveratrol and mevalonate. Fink T, Stevovic B, Verwaal R, Roubos JA, Gaber R, Bencina M, Jerala R, Gradisar H. AMB Express. 2020 May 24;10(1):97. doi: 10.1186/s13568-020-01031-5. PubMed 32448937.
Backbone
  Vector backbone: pET19b
  Backbone size w/o insert (bp): 5700
  Vector type: Bacterial Expression
Growth in bacteria
  Bacterial resistance: Ampicillin, 100 μg/mL
  Growth temperature: 37°C
  Growth strain: DH5alpha
  Copy number: Unknown
Gene/Insert
  Gene/Insert name: 4CL:P3S
  Species: A. thaliana (mustard weed)
  Insert size (bp): 1800
Terms and licenses: Academic/Nonprofit Terms; Industry Terms: Not Available to Industry
How to cite: pET19b_4CL:P3S was a gift from Roman Jerala (Addgene plasmid # 139796 ; http://n2t.net/addgene:139796 ; RRID:Addgene_139796)
