[The description below was written by a language model from this plasmid's Addgene catalogue record and pLannotate feature annotations shown in this document.]
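Description:
pET19b_4CL:P3S is a bacterial expression plasmid built on the pET19b backbone for producing Arabidopsis thaliana 4-coumarate:CoA ligase (4CL1) fused to a coiled-coil-forming peptide segment called P3S. The sequenced plasmid is about 7.5 kb. It replicates in E. coli from a pBR322-type ColE1/pMB1 origin accompanied by the rop gene and the bom mobilisation region, so copy number is likely modest, although the record lists it as unknown. Selection is by ampicillin through the β-lactamase gene and its own promoter. Several tetracycline-resistance fragments are annotated, but these are non-functional remnants of the pBR322 ancestry of pET vectors.

The expression cassette is the standard T7lac arrangement: a T7 promoter immediately followed by a lac operator, the phage T7 gene 10 ribosome binding site, the open reading frame, and a T7 terminator. The plasmid carries lacI, so transcription is repressed until IPTG is added in a host supplying T7 RNA polymerase. A short histidine-tag-like fragment is annotated upstream of 4CL1, consistent with the N-terminal His tag of pET19b. The P3S segment is not annotated as such. A gap and a short fragment match lie between the end of the 4CL1 coding sequence and the terminator, which suggests that P3S sits at the C-terminus, as the construct name implies.

4CL converts hydroxycinnamic acids into their CoA thioesters, a step in phenylpropanoid and resveratrol biosynthesis. According to the associated work, coiled-coil tags are used to cluster pathway enzymes and so improve product yield. This plasmid provides the 4CL component for pairing with an enzyme that carries a complementary coiled-coil segment.
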