Features (pLannotate 1.2.2; 20 found; start..end, strand, type, name):
     10..38      +  promoter       tet promoter: E. coli promoter for tetracycline efflux protein gene
     86..190     +  CDS            TcR (fragment): tetracycline efflux protein; tet; confers resistance to tetracycline
    213..260     -  terminator     T7 terminator: transcription terminator for bacteriophage T7 RNA polymerase
    268..317     -  CDS            SET1 (fragment): solubility-enhancement tag derived from T7 phage gene 10B
    394..2076    -  CDS            4CL1: 4CL1_ARATH - Experimental evidence at protein level: Swiss-Prot protein existence level 1. Produces CoA thioesters of a variety of hydroxy- and methoxy- substituted cinnamic acids, which are used to synthesize several phenylpropanoid-derived compounds, including anthocyanins, flavonoids, isoflavonoids, coumarins, lignin, suberin and wall-bound phenolics. From Arabidopsis thaliana (Mouse-ear cress).
   2122..2139    -  CDS            capTEV™ (fragment): composite tag for in vivo biotinylation, TEV protease cleavage, and 6xHis tagging
   2152..2174    -  RBS            RBS: efficient ribosome binding site from bacteriophage T7 gene 10 (Olins and Rangwala, 1989)
   2189..2213    -  protein_bind   lac operator: The lac repressor binds to the lac operator to inhibit transcription in E. coli. This inhibition can be relieved by adding lactose or isopropyl-β-D-thiogalactopyranoside (IPTG). lac repressor encoded by lacI
   2214..2232    -  promoter       T7 promoter: promoter for bacteriophage T7 RNA polymerase
   2254..2533    +  CDS            TcR (fragment): tetracycline efflux protein; tet; confers resistance to tetracycline
   2541..2618    +  promoter       lacI promoter: lacI
   2619..3701    +  CDS            lacI: lac repressor; lacI; The lac repressor binds to the lac operator to inhibit transcription in E. coli. This inhibition can be relieved by adding lactose or isopropyl-β-D-thiogalactopyranoside (IPTG).
   3714..3735    +  protein_bind   CAP binding site: CAP binding activates transcription in the presence of cAMP. E. coli catabolite activator protein
   3750..4374    +  CDS            TcR (fragment): tetracycline efflux protein; tet; confers resistance to tetracycline
   4616..4996    -  CDS            YPB1_ECOLX: Protein predicted: Swiss-Prot protein existence level 4. From Escherichia coli.
   5013..5204    +  CDS            rop: Rop protein, which maintains plasmids at low copy number; rop
   5306..5445    +  misc_feature   bom: basis of mobility region from pBR322
   5631..6219    -  rep_origin     ori: high-copy-number ColE1/pMB1/pBR322/pUC origin of replication
   6390..7250    -  CDS            AmpR: β-lactamase; bla; confers resistance to ampicillin, carbenicillin, and related antibiotics
   7251..7355    -  promoter       AmpR promoter: bla
>Addgene plasmid #139796 | pET19b_4CL:P3S | addgene full sequence | sequence record 298689 | Addgene NGS Result
TTCTCATGTTTGACAGCTTATCATCGATAAGCTTTAATGCGGTAGTTTATCACAGTTAAATTGCTAACGC
AGTCAGGCACCGTGTATGAAATCTAACAATGCGCTCATCGTCATCCTCGGCACCGTCACCCTGGATGCTG
TAGGCATAGGCTTGGTTATGCCGGTACTGCCGGGCCTCTTGCGGGATATCCGGATATAGTTCCTCCTTTC
AGCAAAAAACCCCTCAAGACCCGTTTAGAGGCCCCAAGGGGTTATGCTAGTTATTGCTCAGCGGTGGCAG
CAGCCAACTCAGCTTCCTTTCGGGCTTTGTTAGCAGCCGGATCCTTACTGCTGTTCGAACTGGAACTGGA
ATTTCTGCTGGGAGCCGCCGGAGCCGGAGCCGGAGCCCCCACCCAGACCATTTGCCAGTTTTGCACGCAG
ATCTTTACGCAGAATTTTACCGCTCGGTGCTTTCGGAATGCTCTCGGTAAAAAACACTTTGTTGATGCGT
TTGTAGAACACCACCTGTTTGCTAACAAACTGTTTAACATCATCTTCGCTCAGTTCGCTATCTTTGCTTT
TCACAACAAATGCAACCGGAACTTCGCCTGCTGCTTCTTCTTTCATTGCAACAACTGCAACATCGGTAAT
ATCCGGATGACCAATCAGCAGTGCTTCCAGTTCTGCCGGTGCAACCTGAAAACCTTTGTATTTGATCAGC
TCTTTCAGACGATCCACAATAAACAGTTCGTCATCATCATCAATCAGACCAATATCACCTGTATGCAGCC
AACCATCTTTATCAATGGTTTCTGCGGTTGCTGCCGGATTATTCAGATAGCCTTTCATAATCTGGTGACC
ACGAATACAAATTTCACCAGGCTGATTACGGCTCAGGCTATCACCGGTATCCGGATCAACAATTTTCATT
TCTGCATTACGAACAACGGTGCCACATGCACCACTTTTAACCGGAAACGGTTCTTTTGCAAAACCCAGGC
TCATTGCCAGAACCGGACCTGCTTCGGTCATACCATAACCCTGACCCAGTTTTGCATTCGGAAATTTGGC
ATTAACTGCATCTTCCAGTTCTTTACCCAGCGGAGCTGCACCGCTTTTAACAACACGAATGCTGCTCAGA
TCATATTTTTCGGTTTCGCTGCTTTTTGCAATTGCCAGAACAATAGGCGGAACCATCGGTGCAACGGTAA
CTTTACAACGCTGGATCAGTTCCAGCAGCAGATTAATTTCAAATTTCGGCATAATCAGAATTGCTGCACC
AACACGCAGACCACACAGCATAATGCTATTCAGTGCATAAATATGAAACATCGGCAGCACACACAGAATA
ACATCGTCGCTATGAAAATACAGATTCGGATTTTCACCATCAACCTGCTGTGCAACGCTGGTAACCAGAC
CTTTATGGGTCAGCATAACACCTTTCGGCAGACCGGTGGTGCCGCTGCTATACGGCAGTGCAACAACATC
ATCCGGACTAATTTCAACGCTATCAATAACTTCGCTTGCTTCGGTGGTGCTCTGGGTCAGTTCGGTAAAA
CGCAGACAACCTTCCGGAATCGGAACGCTTTCATTATCATCGATGCAAACAATCACAACACCATCATCAT
TTTGCAGCGGTTTGATTTTGTCCACGTAACGTGCTTCGGTAATAATCAGTTTGGTGTTGCTTGCTTTTGC
CTGTTTTGCAATTTCTGCCGGTGTAAAAAACGGATTTGCTGCGGTTGCGGTTGCACCACGAAAGCTGGCT
GCCAGAAAGCTCAGAACAAATTCCGGACAATTCGGCAGCAGCAGCATAACAACGTCATTCTGATTCACAC
CCAGTTTATGAAAATTGGCTGCAATCTGACGGCTGATCACATGAACATCACTATAGGTATAAACATGACC
GGTCGGACCATTAATCAGACACGGTTTGGTGGCAAACTCGCTAATGTTCTGAAAGATATAATCGTGCAGG
CTCAGATGATTCGGAATATAGATATCCGGCAGTTTGCTACGAAAAATCACGTCGCTGTTGTTATTGTTGC
TCTGTTTTTCCATAACCTGGCTAACTGCCTGTTCTTGCGGTGCCATATGCTTGTCGTCGTCGTCGATATG
GCCGCTGCTGTGATGATGATGATGATGATGATGATGATGGCCCATGGTATATCTCCTTCTTAAAGTTAAA
CAAAATTATTTCTAGAGGGGAATTGTTATCCGCTCACAATTCCCCTATAGTGAGTCGTATTAATTTCGCG
GGATCGAGATCTCGATCCTCTACGCCGGACGCATCGTGGCCGGCATCACCGGCGCCACAGGTGCGGTTGC
TGGCGCCTATATCGCCGACATCACCGATGGGGAAGATCGGGCTCGCCACTTCGGGCTCATGAGCGCTTGT
TTCGGCGTGGGTATGGTGGCAGGCCCCGTGGCCGGGGGACTGTTGGGCGCCATCTCCTTGCATGCACCAT
TCCTTGCGGCGGCGGTGCTCAACGGCCTCAACCTACTACTGGGCTGCTTCCTAATGCAGGAGTCGCATAA
GGGAGAGCGTCGAGATCCCGGACACCATCGAATGGCGCAAAACCTTTCGCGGTATGGCATGATAGCGCCC
GGAAGAGAGTCAATTCAGGGTGGTGAATGTGAAACCAGTAACGTTATACGATGTCGCAGAGTATGCCGGT
GTCTCTTATCAGACCGTTTCCCGCGTGGTGAACCAGGCCAGCCACGTTTCTGCGAAAACGCGGGAAAAAG
TGGAAGCGGCGATGGCGGAGCTGAATTACATTCCCAACCGCGTGGCACAACAACTGGCGGGCAAACAGTC
GTTGCTGATTGGCGTTGCCACCTCCAGTCTGGCCCTGCACGCGCCGTCGCAAATTGTCGCGGCGATTAAA
TCTCGCGCCGATCAACTGGGTGCCAGCGTGGTGGTGTCGATGGTAGAACGAAGCGGCGTCGAAGCCTGTA
AAGCGGCGGTGCACAATCTTCTCGCGCAACGCGTCAGTGGGCTGATCATTAACTATCCGCTGGATGACCA
GGATGCCATTGCTGTGGAAGCTGCCTGCACTAATGTTCCGGCGTTATTTCTTGATGTCTCTGACCAGACA
CCCATCAACAGTATTATTTTCTCCCATGAAGACGGTACGCGACTGGGCGTGGAGCATCTGGTCGCATTGG
GTCACCAGCAAATCGCGCTGTTAGCGGGCCCATTAAGTTCTGTCTCGGCGCGTCTGCGTCTGGCTGGCTG
GCATAAATATCTCACTCGCAATCAAATTCAGCCGATAGCGGAACGGGAAGGCGACTGGAGTGCCATGTCC
GGTTTTCAACAAACCATGCAAATGCTGAATGAGGGCATCGTTCCCACTGCGATGCTGGTTGCCAACGATC
AGATGGCGCTGGGCGCAATGCGCGCCATTACCGAGTCCGGGCTGCGCGTTGGTGCGGATATCTCGGTAGT
GGGATACGACGATACCGAAGACAGCTCATGTTATATCCCGCCGTTAACCACCATCAAACAGGATTTTCGC
CTGCTGGGGCAAACCAGCGTGGACCGCTTGCTGCAACTCTCTCAGGGCCAGGCGGTGAAGGGCAATCAGC
TGTTGCCCGTCTCACTGGTGAAAAGAAAAACCACCCTGGCGCCCAATACGCAAACCGCCTCTCCCCGCGC
GTTGGCCGATTCATTAATGCAGCTGGCACGACAGGTTTCCCGACTGGAAAGCGGGCAGTGAGCGCAACGC
AATTAATGTAAGTTAGCTCACTCATTAGGCACCGGGATCTCGACCGATGCCCTTGAGAGCCTTCAACCCA
GTCAGCTCCTTCCGGTGGGCGCGGGGCATGACTATCGTCGCCGCACTTATGACTGTCTTCTTTATCATGC
AACTCGTAGGACAGGTGCCGGCAGCGCTCTGGGTCATTTTCGGCGAGGACCGCTTTCGCTGGAGCGCGAC
GATGATCGGCCTGTCGCTTGCGGTATTCGGAATCTTGCACGCCCTCGCTCAAGCCTTCGTCACTGGTCCC
GCCACCAAACGTTTCGGCGAGAAGCAGGCCATTATCGCCGGCATGGCGGCCGACGCGCTGGGCTACGTCT
TGCTGGCGTTCGCGACGCGAGGCTGGATGGCCTTCCCCATTATGATTCTTCTCGCTTCCGGCGGCATCGG
GATGCCCGCGTTGCAGGCCATGCTGTCCAGGCAGGTAGATGACGACCATCAGGGACAGCTTCAAGGATCG
CTCGCGGCTCTTACCAGCCTAACTTCGATCATTGGACCGCTGATCGTCACGGCGATTTATGCCGCCTCGG
CGAGCACATGGAACGGGTTGGCATGGATTGTAGGCGCCGCCCTATACCTTGTCTGCCTCCCCGCGTTGCG
TCGCGGTGCATGGAGCCGGGCCACCTCGACCTGAATGGAAGCCGGCGGCACCTCGCTAACGGATTCACCA
CTCCAAGAATTGGAGCCAATCAATTCTTGCGGAGAACTGTGAATGCGCAAACCAACCCTTGGCAGAACAT
ATCCATCGCGTCCGCCATCTCCAGCAGCCGCACGCGGCGCATCTCGGGCAGCGTTGGGTCCTGGCCACGG
GTGCGCATGATCGTGCTCCTGTCGTTGAGGACCCGGCTAGGCTGGCGGGGTTGCCTTACTGGTTAGCAGA
ATGAATCACCGATACGCGAGCGAACGTGAAGCGACTGCTGCTGCAAAACGTCTGCGACCTGAGCAACAAC
ATGAATGGTCTTCGGTTTCCGTGTTTCGTAAAGTCTGGAAACGCGGAAGTCAGCGCCCTGCACCATTATG
TTCCGGATCTGCATCGCAGGATGCTGCTGGCTACCCTGTGGAACACCTACATCTGTATTAACGAAGCGCT
GGCATTGACCCTGAGTGATTTTTCTCTGGTCCCGCCGCATCCATACCGCCAGTTGTTTACCCTCACAACG
TTCCAGTAACCGGGCATGTTCATCATCAGTAACCCGTATCGTGAGCATCCTCTCTCGTTTCATCGGTATC
ATTACCCCCATGAACAGAAATCCCCCTTACACGGAGGCATCAGTGACCAAACAGGAAAAAACCGCCCTTA
ACATGGCCCGCTTTATCAGAAGCCAGACATTAACGCTTCTGGAGAAACTCAACGAGCTGGACGCGGATGA
ACAGGCAGACATCTGTGAATCGCTTCACGACCACGCTGATGAGCTTTACCGCAGCTGCCTCGCGCGTTTC
GGTGATGACGGTGAAAACCTCTGACACATGCAGCTCCCGGAGACGGTCACAGCTTGTCTGTAAGCGGATG
CCGGGAGCAGACAAGCCCGTCAGGGCGCGTCAGCGGGTGTTGGCGGGTGTCGGGGCGCAGCCATGACCCA
GTCACGTAGCGATAGCGGAGTGTATACTGGCTTAACTATGCGGCATCAGAGCAGATTGTACTGAGAGTGC
ACCATTGCGGTGTGAAATACCGCACAGATGCGTAAGGAGAAAATACCGCATCAGGCGCTCTTCCGCTTCC
TCGCTCACTGACTCGCTGCGCTCGGTCGTTCGGCTGCGGCGAGCGGTATCAGCTCACTCAAAGGCGGTAA
TACGGTTATCCACAGAATCAGGGGATAACGCAGGAAAGAACATGTGAGCAAAAGGCCAGCAAAAGGCCAG
GAACCGTAAAAAGGCCGCGTTGCTGGCGTTTTTCCATAGGCTCCGCCCCCCTGACGAGCATCACAAAAAT
CGACGCTCAAGTCAGAGGTGGCGAAACCCGACAGGACTATAAAGATACCAGGCGTTTCCCCCTGGAAGCT
CCCTCGTGCGCTCTCCTGTTCCGACCCTGCCGCTTACCGGATACCTGTCCGCCTTTCTCCCTTCGGGAAG
CGTGGCGCTTTCTCATAGCTCACGCTGTAGGTATCTCAGTTCGGTGTAGGTCGTTCGCTCCAAGCTGGGC
TGTGTGCACGAACCCCCCGTTCAGCCCGACCGCTGCGCCTTATCCGGTAACTATCGTCTTGAGTCCAACC
CGGTAAGACACGACTTATCGCCACTGGCAGCAGCCACTGGTAACAGGATTAGCAGAGCGAGGTATGTAGG
CGGTGCTACAGAGTTCTTGAAGTGGTGGCCTAACTACGGCTACACTAGAAGGACAGTATTTGGTATCTGC
GCTCTGCTGAAGCCAGTTACCTTCGGAAAAAGAGTTGGTAGCTCTTGATCCGGCAAACAAACCACCGCTG
GTAGCGGTGGTTTTTTTGTTTGCAAGCAGCAGATTACGCGCAGAAAAAAAGGATCTCAAGAAGATCCTTT
GATCTTTTCTACGGGGTCTGACGCTCAGTGGAACGAAAACTCACGTTAAGGGATTTTGGTCATGAGATTA
TCAAAAAGGATCTTCACCTAGATCCTTTTAAATTAAAAATGAAGTTTTAAATCAATCTAAAGTATATATG
AGTAAACTTGGTCTGACAGTTACCAATGCTTAATCAGTGAGGCACCTATCTCAGCGATCTGTCTATTTCG
TTCATCCATAGTTGCCTGACTCCCCGTCGTGTAGATAACTACGATACGGGAGGGCTTACCATCTGGCCCC
AGTGCTGCAATGATACCGCGAGACCCACGCTCACCGGCTCCAGATTTATCAGCAATAAACCAGCCAGCCG
GAAGGGCCGAGCGCAGAAGTGGTCCTGCAACTTTATCCGCCTCCATCCAGTCTATTAATTGTTGCCGGGA
AGCTAGAGTAAGTAGTTCGCCAGTTAATAGTTTGCGCAACGTTGTTGCCATTGCTGCAGGCATCGTGGTG
TCACGCTCGTCGTTTGGTATGGCTTCATTCAGCTCCGGTTCCCAACGATCAAGGCGAGTTACATGATCCC
CCATGTTGTGCAAAAAAGCGGTTAGCTCCTTCGGTCCTCCGATCGTTGTCAGAAGTAAGTTGGCCGCAGT
GTTATCACTCATGGTTATGGCAGCACTGCATAATTCTCTTACTGTCATGCCATCCGTAAGATGCTTTTCT
GTGACTGGTGAGTACTCAACCAAGTCATTCTGAGAATAGTGTATGCGGCGACCGAGTTGCTCTTGCCCGG
CGTCAACACGGGATAATACCGCGCCACATAGCAGAACTTTAAAAGTGCTCATCATTGGAAAACGTTCTTC
GGGGCGAAAACTCTCAAGGATCTTACCGCTGTTGAGATCCAGTTCGATGTAACCCACTCGTGCACCCAAC
TGATCTTCAGCATCTTTTACTTTCACCAGCGTTTCTGGGTGAGCAAAAACAGGAAGGCAAAATGCCGCAA
AAAAGGGAATAAGGGCGACACGGAAATGTTGAATACTCATACTCTTCCTTTTTCAATATTATTGAAGCAT
TTATCAGGGTTATTGTCTCATGAGCGGATACATATTTGAATGTATTTAGAAAAATAAACAAATAGGGGTT
CCGCGCACATTTCCCCGAAAAGTGCCACCTGACGTCTAAGAAACCATTATTATCATGACATTAACCTATA
AAAATAGGCGTATCACGAGGCCCTTTCGTCTTCAAGAA
