>Addgene plasmid #139796 | pET19b_4CL:P3S | depositor partial sequence | sequence record 298526 | pET19b_4CL:P3S sequence 1821 bps
TTACTGCTGTTCGAACTGGAACTGGAATTTCTGCTGGGAGCCGCCGGAGCCGGAGCCGGAGCCCCCACCC
AGACCATTTGCCAGTTTTGCACGCAGATCTTTACGCAGAATTTTACCGCTCGGTGCTTTCGGAATGCTCT
CGGTAAAAAACACTTTGTTGATGCGTTTGTAGAACACCACCTGTTTGCTAACAAACTGTTTAACATCATC
TTCGCTCAGTTCGCTATCTTTGCTTTTCACAACAAATGCAACCGGAACTTCGCCTGCTGCTTCTTCTTTC
ATTGCAACAACTGCAACATCGGTAATATCCGGATGACCAATCAGCAGTGCTTCCAGTTCTGCCGGTGCAA
CCTGAAAACCTTTGTATTTGATCAGCTCTTTCAGACGATCCACAATAAACAGTTCGTCATCATCATCAAT
CAGACCAATATCACCTGTATGCAGCCAACCATCTTTATCAATGGTTTCTGCGGTTGCTGCCGGATTATTC
AGATAGCCTTTCATAATCTGGTGACCACGAATACAAATTTCACCAGGCTGATTACGGCTCAGGCTATCAC
CGGTATCCGGATCAACAATTTTCATTTCTGCATTACGAACAACGGTGCCACATGCACCACTTTTAACCGG
AAACGGTTCTTTTGCAAAACCCAGGCTCATTGCCAGAACCGGACCTGCTTCGGTCATACCATAACCCTGA
CCCAGTTTTGCATTCGGAAATTTGGCATTAACTGCATCTTCCAGTTCTTTACCCAGCGGAGCTGCACCGC
TTTTAACAACACGAATGCTGCTCAGATCATATTTTTCGGTTTCGCTGCTTTTTGCAATTGCCAGAACAAT
AGGCGGAACCATCGGTGCAACGGTAACTTTACAACGCTGGATCAGTTCCAGCAGCAGATTAATTTCAAAT
TTCGGCATAATCAGAATTGCTGCACCAACACGCAGACCACACAGCATAATGCTATTCAGTGCATAAATAT
GAAACATCGGCAGCACACACAGAATAACATCGTCGCTATGAAAATACAGATTCGGATTTTCACCATCAAC
CTGCTGTGCAACGCTGGTAACCAGACCTTTATGGGTCAGCATAACACCTTTCGGCAGACCGGTGGTGCCG
CTGCTATACGGCAGTGCAACAACATCATCCGGACTAATTTCAACGCTATCAATAACTTCGCTTGCTTCGG
TGGTGCTCTGGGTCAGTTCGGTAAAACGCAGACAACCTTCCGGAATCGGAACGCTTTCATTATCATCGAT
GCAAACAATCACAACACCATCATCATTTTGCAGCGGTTTGATTTTGTCCACGTAACGTGCTTCGGTAATA
ATCAGTTTGGTGTTGCTTGCTTTTGCCTGTTTTGCAATTTCTGCCGGTGTAAAAAACGGATTTGCTGCGG
TTGCGGTTGCACCACGAAAGCTGGCTGCCAGAAAGCTCAGAACAAATTCCGGACAATTCGGCAGCAGCAG
CATAACAACGTCATTCTGATTCACACCCAGTTTATGAAAATTGGCTGCAATCTGACGGCTGATCACATGA
ACATCACTATAGGTATAAACATGACCGGTCGGACCATTAATCAGACACGGTTTGGTGGCAAACTCGCTAA
TGTTCTGAAAGATATAATCGTGCAGGCTCAGATGATTCGGAATATAGATATCCGGCAGTTTGCTACGAAA
AATCACGTCGCTGTTGTTATTGTTGCTCTGTTTTTCCATAACCTGGCTAACTGCCTGTTCTTGCGGTGCC
ATATGCTTGTCGTCGTCGTCGATATGGCCGCTGCTGTGATGATGATGATGATGATGATGATGATGGCCCA
T
